Addgene plasmid #62170: pMuLE ENTR SV40 Luc2 (FF-Luciferase) L5-L2
Purpose: MuLE (Multiple Lentiviral Expression) Entry vector containing a SV40 promoter and firefly luciferase module. Compatible with MultiSite Gateway cloning
Depositing lab: Ian Frew. Depositing organization: University of Zurich. Publication: A versatile modular vector system for rapid combinatorial mammalian genetics. Albers J, Danzer C, Rechsteiner M, Lehmann H, Brandt LP, Hejhal T, Catalano A, Busenhart P, Goncalves AF, Brandt S, Bode PK, Bode-Lesniewska B, Wild PJ, Frew IJ. J Clin Invest. 2015 Mar 9. pii: 79743. doi: 10.1172/JCI79743. PubMed 25751063.
Backbone
  Vector backbone: N/A
  Vector type: Mammalian Expression, Luciferase ; MuLE Gateway Entry Vector
Growth in bacteria
  Bacterial resistance: Kanamycin, 50 μg/mL
  Growth temperature: 37°C
  Growth strain: DH5alpha
  Copy number: High Copy
Gene/Insert
  Gene/Insert name: Luciferase
  Species: Synthetic
  Promoter: SV40
  Cloning method: Gateway Cloning
  Sequencing primers: 5′ M13-fwd; 3′ M13-rev
Terms and licenses: Academic/Nonprofit Terms; Industry Terms: Not Available to Industry
How to cite: pMuLE ENTR SV40 Luc2 (FF-Luciferase) L5-L2 was a gift from Ian Frew (Addgene plasmid # 62170 ; http://n2t.net/addgene:62170 ; RRID:Addgene_62170)
