[The description below was written by a language model from this plasmid's Addgene catalogue record and pLannotate feature annotations shown in this document.]
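Description:
pMuLE ENTR SV40 Luc2 (FF-Luciferase) L5-L2 is a small (about 4.6 kb) Gateway entry plasmid from the MuLE (Multiple Lentiviral Expression) modular cloning system. It is not itself a lentiviral vector: the feature table shows no LTRs, packaging signal or other viral elements. It serves instead as a donor of one expression module that is transferred into a lentiviral destination vector. The record names no parental backbone, but the annotated architecture is typical of a pENTR-type plasmid. It has a high-copy ColE1/pUC origin and an aph(3')-Ia kanamycin resistance gene for propagation and selection in E. coli. The rrnB T1 and T2 terminators lie upstream of the cassette, where they insulate it from read-through transcription. A T7 promoter and short residual lacI and lacZα fragments lie in the flanking sequence, and M13 forward and reverse sites are listed for sequencing.

The payload sits between an attL5 site and an attL2 site. It consists of the SV40 enhancer/early promoter driving the synthetic luc2 version of firefly luciferase. No polyadenylation signal is annotated within the module, so transcript termination presumably depends on elements in the destination vector, although the record does not state this. The L5-L2 flanks fix the position and orientation of the module in a MultiSite Gateway LR reaction. This allows it to be combined with other MuLE entry modules carrying complementary att sites, so that several expression cassettes are assembled in a defined order in one lentiviral vector. The resulting constructs give constitutive luciferase expression in mammalian cells, providing a bioluminescent reporter alongside other genetic elements in combinatorial mammalian genetics experiments.
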