Features (pLannotate 1.2.2; 11 found; start..end, strand, type, name):
     11..110     -  protein_bind   attL2: mutant version of attL; recombination site for the Gateway® LR reaction LR Clonase™
    141..159     -  promoter       T7 promoter: promoter for bacteriophage T7 RNA polymerase
    293..1102    +  CDS            KanR: aminoglycoside phosphotransferase; aph(3')-Ia; confers resistance to kanamycin in bacteria or G418 (Geneticin®) in eukaryotes
   1249..1837    +  rep_origin     ori: high-copy-number ColE1/pMB1/pBR322/pUC origin of replication
   2020..2112    +  CDS            lacI (fragment): lac repressor; lacI; The lac repressor binds to the lac operator to inhibit transcription in E. coli. This inhibition can be relieved by adding lactose or isopropyl-β-D-thiogalactopyranoside (IPTG).
   2167..2194    -  terminator     rrnB T2 terminator: transcription terminator T2 from the E. coli rrnB gene
   2326..2369    +  terminator     rrnB T1 terminator: Escherichia coli rrnB; transcription terminator T1 from the E. coli rrnB gene
   2416..2452    -  CDS            lacZα (fragment): LacZα fragment of β-galactosidase; lacZ fragment
   2469..2564    +  protein_bind   attL5: mutant version of attL; recombination site for the Gateway® LR reaction LR Clonase™
   2574..2903    +  promoter       SV40 promoter: SV40 enhancer and early promoter
   2992..4644    +  CDS            luciferase: firefly luciferase synthetic luc2 version of the luciferase gene
>Addgene plasmid #62170 | pMuLE ENTR SV40 Luc2 (FF-Luciferase) L5-L2 | depositor full sequence | sequence record 101454 | Full Sequence
CTAGATTACTACCCAGCTTTCTTGTACAAAGTTGGCATTATAAGAAAGCATTGCTTATCAATTTGTTGCA
ACGAACAGGTCACTATCAGTCAAAATAAAATCATTATTTGCCATCCAGCTGCAGGGCGGCCGCGATATCC
CCTATAGTGAGTCGTATTACATGGTCATAGCTGTTTCCTGGCAGCTCTGGCCCGTGTCTCAAAATCTCTG
ATGTTACATTGCACAAGATAAAAATATATCATCATGAACAATAAAACTGTCTGCTTACATAAACAGTAAT
ACAAGGGGTGTTATGAGCCATATTCAACGGGAAACGTCGAGGCCGCGATTAAATTCCAACATGGATGCTG
ATTTATATGGGTATAAATGGGCTCGCGATAATGTCGGGCAATCAGGTGCGACAATCTATCGCTTGTATGG
GAAGCCCGATGCGCCAGAGTTGTTTCTGAAACATGGCAAAGGTAGCGTTGCCAATGATGTTACAGATGAG
ATGGTCAGACTAAACTGGCTGACGGAATTTATGCCTCTTCCGACCATCAAGCATTTTATCCGTACTCCTG
ATGATGCATGGTTACTCACCACTGCGATCCCCGGAAAAACAGCATTCCAGGTATTAGAAGAATATCCTGA
TTCAGGTGAAAATATTGTTGATGCGCTGGCAGTGTTCCTGCGCCGGTTGCATTCGATTCCTGTTTGTAAT
TGTCCTTTTAACAGCGATCGCGTATTTCGTCTCGCTCAGGCGCAATCACGAATGAATAACGGTTTGGTTG
ATGCGAGTGATTTTGATGACGAGCGTAATGGCTGGCCTGTTGAACAAGTCTGGAAAGAAATGCATAAACT
TTTGCCATTCTCACCGGATTCAGTCGTCACTCATGGTGATTTCTCACTTGATAACCTTATTTTTGACGAG
GGGAAATTAATAGGTTGTATTGATGTTGGACGAGTCGGAATCGCAGACCGATACCAGGATCTTGCCATCC
TATGGAACTGCCTCGGTGAGTTTTCTCCTTCATTACAGAAACGGCTTTTTCAAAAATATGGTATTGATAA
TCCTGATATGAATAAATTGCAGTTTCATTTGATGCTCGATGAGTTTTTCTAATCAGAATTGGTTAATTGG
TTGTAACACTGGCAGAGCATTACGCTGACTTGACGGGACGGCGCAAGCTCATGACCAAAATCCCTTAACG
TGAGTTACGCGTCGTTCCACTGAGCGTCAGACCCCGTAGAAAAGATCAAAGGATCTTCTTGAGATCCTTT
TTTTCTGCGCGTAATCTGCTGCTTGCAAACAAAAAAACCACCGCTACCAGCGGTGGTTTGTTTGCCGGAT
CAAGAGCTACCAACTCTTTTTCCGAAGGTAACTGGCTTCAGCAGAGCGCAGATACCAAATACTGTTCTTC
TAGTGTAGCCGTAGTTAGGCCACCACTTCAAGAACTCTGTAGCACCGCCTACATACCTCGCTCTGCTAAT
CCTGTTACCAGTGGCTGCTGCCAGTGGCGATAAGTCGTGTCTTACCGGGTTGGACTCAAGACGATAGTTA
CCGGATAAGGCGCAGCGGTCGGGCTGAACGGGGGGTTCGTGCACACAGCCCAGCTTGGAGCGAACGACCT
ACACCGAACTGAGATACCTACAGCGTGAGCTATGAGAAAGCGCCACGCTTCCCGAAGGGAGAAAGGCGGA
CAGGTATCCGGTAAGCGGCAGGGTCGGAACAGGAGAGCGCACGAGGGAGCTTCCAGGGGGAAACGCCTGG
TATCTTTATAGTCCTGTCGGGTTTCGCCACCTCTGACTTGAGCGTCGATTTTTGTGATGCTCGTCAGGGG
GGCGGAGCCTATGGAAAAACGCCAGCAACGCGGCCTTTTTACGGTTCCTGGCCTTTTGCTGGCCTTTTGC
TCACATGTTCTTTCCTGCGTTATCCCCTGATTCTGTGGATAACCGTATTACCGCCTTTGAGTGAGCTGAT
ACCGCTCGCCGCAGCCGAACGACCGAGCGCAGCGAGTCAGTGAGCGAGGAAGCGGAAGAGCGCCCAATAC
GCAAACCGCCTCTCCCCGCGCGTTGGCCGATTCATTAATGCAGCTGGCACGACAGGTTTCCCGACTGGAA
AGCGGGCAGTGAGCGCAACGCAATTAATACGCGTACCGCTAGCCAGGAAGAGTTTGTAGAAACGCAAAAA
GGCCATCCGTCAGGATGGCCTTCTGCTTAGTTTGATGCCTGGCAGTTTATGGCGGGCGTCCTGCCCGCCA
CCCTCCGGGCCGTTGCTTCACAACGTTCAAATCCGCTCCCGGCGGATTTGTCCTACTCAGGAGAGCGTTC
ACCGACAAACAACAGATAAAACGAAAGGCCCAGTCTTCCGACTGAGCCTTTCGTTTTATTTGATGCCTGG
CAGTTCCCTACTCTCGCGTTAACGCTAGCATGGATGTTTTCCCAGTCACGACGTTGTAAAACGACGGCCA
GTCTTAAGCTCGGGCCCCAAATAATGATTTTATTTTGACTGATAGTGACCTGTTCGTTGCAACAAATTGA
TGAGCAATGCTTTTTTATAATGCCAACTTTGTATACAAAAGTTGCTGTGGAATGTGTGTCAGTTAGGGTG
TGGAAAGTCCCCAGGCTCCCCAGCAGGCAGAAGTATGCAAAGCATGCATCTCAATTAGTCAGCAACCAGG
TGTGGAAAGTCCCCAGGCTCCCCAGCAGGCAGAAGTATGCAAAGCATGCATCTCAATTAGTCAGCAACCA
TAGTCCCGCCCCTAACTCCGCCCATCCCGCCCCTAACTCCGCCCAGTTCCGCCCATTCTCCGCCCCATGG
CTGACTAATTTTTTTTATTTATGCAGAGGCCGAGGCCGCCTCGGCCTCTGAGCTATTCCAGAAGTAGTGA
GGAGGCTTTTTTGGAGGCCTAGGCTTTTGCAAAAAGCTTGGTACCGAGCTCGGATCCACTAGTAACGGCC
GCCAGTGTGCTGGAATTCGTTAACAGATCGGGGGATCCGATATCCGCCACCATGGAAGATGCCAAAAACA
TTAAGAAGGGCCCAGCGCCATTCTACCCACTCGAAGACGGGACCGCCGGCGAGCAGCTGCACAAAGCCAT
GAAGCGCTACGCCCTGGTGCCCGGCACCATCGCCTTTACCGACGCACATATCGAGGTGGACATTACCTAC
GCCGAGTACTTCGAGATGAGCGTTCGGCTGGCAGAAGCTATGAAGCGCTATGGGCTGAATACAAACCATC
GGATCGTGGTGTGCAGCGAGAATAGCTTGCAGTTCTTCATGCCCGTGTTGGGTGCCCTGTTCATCGGTGT
GGCTGTGGCCCCAGCTAACGACATCTACAACGAGCGCGAGCTGCTGAACAGCATGGGCATCAGCCAGCCC
ACCGTCGTATTCGTGAGCAAGAAAGGGCTGCAAAAGATCCTCAACGTGCAAAAGAAGCTACCGATCATAC
AAAAGATCATCATCATGGATAGCAAGACCGACTACCAGGGCTTCCAAAGCATGTACACCTTCGTGACTTC
CCATTTGCCACCCGGCTTCAACGAGTACGACTTCGTGCCCGAGAGCTTCGACCGGGACAAAACCATCGCC
CTGATCATGAACAGTAGTGGCAGTACCGGATTGCCCAAGGGCGTAGCCCTACCGCACCGCACCGCTTGTG
TCCGATTCAGTCATGCCCGCGACCCCATCTTCGGCAACCAGATCATCCCCGACACCGCTATCCTCAGCGT
GGTGCCATTTCACCACGGCTTCGGCATGTTCACCACGCTGGGCTACTTGATCTGCGGCTTTCGGGTCGTG
CTCATGTACCGCTTCGAGGAGGAGCTATTCTTGCGCAGCTTGCAAGACTATAAGATTCAATCTGCCCTGC
TGGTGCCCACACTATTTAGCTTCTTCGCTAAGAGCACTCTCATCGACAAGTACGACCTAAGCAACTTGCA
CGAGATCGCCAGCGGCGGGGCGCCGCTCAGCAAGGAGGTAGGTGAGGCCGTGGCCAAACGCTTCCACCTA
CCAGGCATCCGCCAGGGCTACGGCCTGACAGAAACAACCAGCGCCATTCTGATCACCCCCGAAGGGGACG
ACAAGCCTGGCGCAGTAGGCAAGGTGGTGCCCTTCTTCGAGGCTAAGGTGGTGGACTTGGACACCGGTAA
GACACTGGGTGTGAACCAGCGCGGCGAGCTGTGCGTCCGTGGCCCCATGATCATGAGCGGCTACGTTAAC
AACCCCGAGGCTACAAACGCTCTCATCGACAAGGACGGCTGGCTGCACAGCGGCGACATCGCCTACTGGG
ACGAGGACGAGCACTTCTTCATCGTGGACCGGCTGAAGAGCCTGATCAAATACAAGGGCTACCAGGTAGC
CCCAGCCGAACTGGAGAGCATCCTGCTGCAACACCCCAACATCTTCGACGCCGGGGTCGCCGGCCTGCCC
GACGACGATGCCGGCGAGCTGCCCGCCGCAGTCGTCGTGCTGGAACACGGTAAAACCATGACCGAGAAGG
AGATCGTGGACTATGTGGCCAGCCAGGTTACAACCGCCAAGAAGCTGCGCGGTGGTGTTGTGTTCGTGGA
CGAGGTGCCTAAAGGACTGACCGGCAAGTTGGACGCCCGCAAGATCCGCGAGATTCTCATTAAGGCCAAG
AAGGGCGGCAAGATCGCCGTGTAATAATT
