>Addgene plasmid #62170 | pMuLE ENTR SV40 Luc2 (FF-Luciferase) L5-L2 | addgene partial sequence | sequence record 103590 | M13-F20 5'-TGTAAAACGACGGCCAGT-3'
GACTGATAGTGACCTGTTCGTTGCAACAAATTGATGAGCAATGCTTTTTTATAATGCCAACTTTGTATAC
AAAAGTTGCTGTGGAATGTGTGTCAGTTAGGGTGTGGAAAGTCCCCAGGCTCCCCAGCAGGCAGAAGTAT
GCAAAGCATGCATCTCAATTAGTCAGCAACCAGGTGTGGAAAGTCCCCAGGCTCCCCAGCAGGCAGAAGT
ATGCAAAGCATGCATCTCAATTAGTCAGCAACCATAGTCCCGCCCCTAACTCCGCCCATCCCGCCCCTAA
CTCCGCCCAGTTCCGCCCATTCTCCGCCCCATGGCTGACTAATTTTTTTTATTTATGCAGAGGCCGAGGC
CGCCTCGGCCTCTGAGCTATTCCAGAAGTAGTGAGGAGGCTTTTTTGGAGGCCTAGGCTTTTGCAAAAAG
CTTGGTACCGAGCTCGGATCCACTAGTAACGGCCGCCAGTGTGCTGGAATTCGTTAACAGATCGGGGGAT
CCGATATCCGCCACCATGGAAGATGCCAAAAACATTAAGAAGGGCCCAGCGCCATTCTACCCACTCGAAG
ACGGGACCGCCGGCGAGCAGCTGCACAAAGCCATGAAGCGCTACGCCCTGGTGCCCGGCACCATCGCCTT
TACCGACGCACATATCGAGGTGGACATTACCTACGCCGAGTACTTCGAGATGAGCGTTCGGCTGGCAGAA
GCTATGAAGCGCTATGGGCTG
