>Addgene plasmid #62170 | pMuLE ENTR SV40 Luc2 (FF-Luciferase) L5-L2 | addgene partial sequence | sequence record 103591 | M13-Rev 5'-CAGGAAACAGCTATGACC-3'
TAATGATTTTATTTTGACTGATAGTGACCTGTTCGTTGCAACAAATTGATAAGCAATGCTTTCTTATAAT
GCCAACTTTGTACAAGAAAGCTGGGTAGTAATCTAGAATTATTACACGGCGATCTTGCCGCCCTTCTTGG
CCTTAATGAGAATCTCGCGGATCTTGCGGGCGTCCAACTTGCCGGTCAGTCCTTTAGGCACCTCGTCCAC
GAACACAACACCACCGCGCAGCTTCTTGGCGGTTGTAACCTGGCTGGCCACATAGTCCACGATCTCCTTC
TCGGTCATGGTTTTACCGTGTTCCAGCACGACGACTGCGGCGGGCAGCTCGCCGGCATCGTCGTCGGGCA
GGCCGGCGACCCCGGCGTCGAAGATGTTGGGGTGTTGCAGCAGGATGCTCTCCAGTTCGGCTGGGGCTAC
CTGGTAGCCCTTGTATTTGATCAGGCTCTTCAGCCGGTCCACGATGAAGAAGTGCTCGTCCTCGTCCCAG
TAGGCGATGTCGCCGCTGTGCAGCCAGCCGTCCTTGTCGATGAGAGCGTTTGTAGCCTCGGGGTTGTTAA
CGTAGCCGCTCATGATCATGGGGCCACGGACGCACAGCTCGCCGCGCTGGTTCACACCCAGTGTCTTACC
GGTGTCCAAGTCCACCACCTTAGCCTCGAAG
